>Addgene plasmid #103447 | LSB-hsa-miR-335-5p | depositor full sequence | sequence record 195943 | Full Sequence
AATTGAGGGGATAACGCAGGAAAGAACATGTGAGCAAAAGGCCAGCAAAAGGCCAGGAACCGTAAAAAGG
CCGCGTTGCTGGCGTTTTTCCATAGGCTCCGCCCCCCTGACGAGCATCACAAAAATCGACGCTCAAGTCA
GAGGTGGCGAAACCCGACAGGACTATAAAGATACCAGGCGTTTCCCCCTGGAAGCTCCCTCGTGCGCTCT
CCTGTTCCGACCCTGCCGCTTACCGGATACCTGTCCGCCTTTCTCCCTTCGGGAAGCGTGGCGCTTTCTC
ATAGCTCACGCTGTAGGTATCTCAGTTCGGTGTAGGTCGTTCGCTCCAAGCTGGGCTGTGTGCACGAACC
CCCCGTTCAGCCCGACCGCTGCGCCTTATCCGGTAACTATCGTCTTGAGTCCAACCCGGTAAGACACGAC
TTATCGCCACTGGCAGCAGCCACTGGTAACAGGATTAGCAGAGCGAGGTATGTAGGCGGTGCTACAGAGT
TCTTGAAGTGGTGGCCTAACTACGGCTACACTAGAAGAACAGTATTTGGTATCTGCGCTCTGCTGAAGCC
AGTTACCTTCGGAAAAAGAGTTGGTAGCTCTTGATCCGGCAAACAAACCACCGCTGGTAGCGGTGGTTTT
TTTGTTTGCAAGCAGCAGATTACGCGCAGAAAAAAAGGATCTCAAGAAGATCCTTTGATCTTTTCTACGG
GGTCTGACGCTCAGTGGAACGAAAACTCACGTTAAGGGATTTTGGTCATGAGATTATCAAAAAGGATCTT
CACCTAGATCCTTTTAAATTAAAAATGAAGTTTTAAATCAATCTAAAGTATATATGAGTAAACTTGGTCT
GACAGTTACCAATGCTTAATCAGTGAGGCACCTATCTCAGCGATCTGTCTATTTCGTTCATCCATAGTTG
CCTGACTCCCCGTCGTGTAGATAACTACGATACGGGAGGGCTTACCATCTGGCCCCAGTGCTGCAATGAT
ACCGCGAGAACCACGCTCACCGGCTCCAGATTTATCAGCAATAAACCAGCCAGCCGGAAGGGCCGAGCGC
AGAAGTGGTCCTGCAACTTTATCCGCCTCCATCCAGTCTATTAATTGTTGCCGGGAAGCTAGAGTAAGTA
GTTCGCCAGTTAATAGTTTGCGCAACGTTGTTGCCATTGCTACAGGCATCGTGGTGTCACGCTCGTCGTT
TGGTATGGCTTCATTCAGCTCCGGTTCCCAACGATCAAGGCGAGTTACATGATCCCCCATGTTGTGCAAA
AAAGCGGTTAGCTCCTTCGGTCCTCCGATCGTTGTCAGAAGTAAGTTGGCCGCAGTGTTATCACTCATGG
TTATGGCAGCACTGCATAATTCTCTTACTGTCATGCCATCCGTAAGATGCTTTTCTGTGACTGGTGAGTA
CTCAACCAAGTCATTCTGAGAATAGTGTATGCGGCGACCGAGTTGCTCTTGCCCGGCGTCAATACGGGAT
AATACCGCGCCACATAGCAGAACTTTAAAAGTGCTCATCATTGGAAAACGTTCTTCGGGGCGAAAACTCT
CAAGGATCTTACCGCTGTTGAGATCCAGTTCGATGTAACCCACTCGTGCACCCAACTGATCTTCAGCATC
TTTTACTTTCACCAGCGTTTCTGGGTGAGCAAAAACAGGAAGGCAAAATGCCGCAAAAAAGGGAATAAGG
GCGACACGGAAATGTTGAATACTCATACTCTTCCTTTTTCAATATTATTGAAGCATTTATCAGGGTTATT
GTCTCATGAGCGGATACATATTTGAATGTAGCTCCGAATTTCTCGAGGGCTTGTCGACGACGGCGGTCTC
CGTCGTCAGGATCATGAATTCGACCCGCCTGCCACCATGACCGAGTACAAGCCCACGGTGCGCCTCGCCA
CCCGCGACGACGTCCCCCGGGCCGTACGCACCCTCGCCGCCGCGTTCGCCGACTACCCCGCCACGCGCCA
CACCGTCGACCCGGACCGCCACATCGAGCGGGTCACCGAGCTGCAAGAACTCTTCCTCACGCGCGTCGGG
CTCGACATCGGCAAGGTGTGGGTCGCGGACGACGGCGCCGCGGTGGCGGTCTGGACCACGCCGGAGAGCG
TCGAAGCGGGGGCGGTGTTCGCCGAGATCGGCCCGCGCATGGCCGAGTTGAGCGGTTCCCGGCTGGCCGC
GCAGCAACAGATGGAAGGCCTCCTGGCGCCGCACCGGCCCAAGGAGCCCGCGTGGTTCCTGGCCACCGTC
GGCGTCTCGCCCGACCACCAGGGCAAGGGTCTGGGCAGCGCCGTCGTGCTCCCCGGAGTGGAGGCGGCCG
AGCGCGCCGGGGTGCCCGCCTTCCTGGAGACATCCGCGCCCCGCAACCTCCCCTTCTACGAGCGGCTCGG
CTTCACCGTCACCGCCGACGTCGAGGTGCCCGAAGGACCGCGCACCTGGTGCATGACCCGCAAGCCCGGT
GCCTGATACGCGTGAATTCACTCCTCAGGTGCAGGCTGCCTATCAGAAGGTGGTGGCTGGTGTGGCCAAT
GCCCTGGCTCACAAATACCACTGAGATCTTTTTCCCTCTGCCAAAAATTATGGGGACATCATGAAGCCCC
TTGAGCATCTGACTTCTGGCTAATAAAGGAAATTTATTTTCATTGCAATAGTGTGTTGGAATTTTTTGTG
TCTCTCACTCGGAAGGACATATGGGAGGGCAAATCATTTAAAACATCAGAATGAGTATTTGGTTTAGAGT
TTGGCAACATATGCCCATATGCTGGCTGCCATGAACAAAGGTTGGCTATAAAGAGGTCATCAGTATATGA
AACAGCCCCCTGCTGTCCATTCCTTATTCCATAGAAAAGCCTTGACTTGAGGTTAGATTTTTTTTATATT
TTGTTTTGTGTTATTTTTTTCTTTAACATCCCTAAAATTTTCCTTACATGTTTTACTAGCCAGATTTTTC
CTCCTCTCCTGACTACTCCCAGTCATAGCTGTCCCTCTTCTCTTATGGAGATCCCTCGACCTGCAGCCCA
AGCTTGAATTCTCTAGAATTACCCTGTTATCCCTATGCTTGGTTTACCGAGCTCTTATTGGTTTTCAAAC
TTCATTGACTGTGCCCAACGCGCCTGGGAGCTCACGGGGACAGCCCCCCCCCAAAGCCCCCAGGGATGTA
ATTACGTCCCTCCCCCGCTAGGGGGCAGCAGCGAGCCGCCCGGGGCTCCGCTCCGGTCCGGCGCTCCCCC
CGCATCCCCGAGCCGGCAGCGTGCGGGGACAGCCCGGGCACGGGGAAGGTGGCACGGGATCGCTTTCCTC
TGAACGCTTCTCGCTGCTCTTTGAGCCTGCAGACACCTGGGGGGATACGGGGAAAAAGCTAGGCTGAAAG
ACCGGTTCTTAGAATGACACGCGCCTGGGAGCTCACGGGGACAGCCCCCCCCCAAAGCCCCCAGGGATGT
AATTACGTCCCTCCCCCGCTAGGGGGCAGCAGCGAGCCGCCCGGGGCTCCGCTCCGGTCCGGCGCTCCCC
CCGCATCCCCGAGCCGGCAGCGTGCGGGGACAGCCCGGGCACGGGGAAGGTGGCACGGGATCGCTTTCCT
CTGAACGCTTCTCGCTGCTCTTTGAGCCTGCAGACACCTGGGGGGATACGGGGAAAAAGCTAACTTCTGA
GACGACAACTTTGTATAGAAAAGTTGGCTCCGAATTCGCCCTTGACAGCAGAGATCCAGTTTGGTTAATT
AATTGGCTCCGGTGCCCGTCAGTGGGCAGAGCGCACATCGCCCACAGTCCCCGAGAAGTTGTGGGGAGGG
GTCGGCAATTGAACCGGTGCCTAGAGAAGGTGGCGCGGGGTAAACTGGGAAAGTGATGTCGTGTACTGGC
TCCGCCTTTTTCCCGAGGGTGGGGGAGAACCGTATATAAGTGCAGTAGTCGCCGTGAACGTTCTTTTTCG
CAACGGGTTTGCCGCCAGAACACAGGTAAGTGCCGTGTGTGGTTCCCGCGGGCCTGGCCTCTTTACGGGT
TATGGCCCTTGCGTGCCTTGAATTACTTCCACCTGGCTGCAGTACGTGATTCTTGATCCCGAGCTTCGGG
TTGGAAGTGGGTGGGAGAGTTCGAGGCCTTGCGCTTAAGGAGCCCCTTCGCCTCGTGCTTGAGTTGAGGC
CTGGCCTGGGCGCTGGGGCCGCCGCGTGCGAATCTGGTGGCACCTTCGCGCCTGTCTCGCTGCTTTCGAT
AAGTCTCTAGCCATTTAAAATTTTTGATGACCTGCTGCGACGCTTTTTTTCTGGCAAGATAGTCTTGTAA
ATGCGGGCCAAGATCTGCACACTGGTATTTCGGTTTTTGGGGCCGCGGGCGGCGACGGGGCCCGTGCGTC
CCAGCGCACATGTTCGGCGAGGCGGGGCCTGCGAGCGCGGCCACCGAGAATCGGACGGGGGTAGTCTCAA
GCTGGCCGGCCTGCTCTGGTGCCTGGCCTCGCGCCGCCGTGTATCGCCCCGCCCTGGGCGGCAAGGCTGG
CCCGGTCGGCACCAGTTGCGTGAGCGGAAAGATGGCCGCTTCCCGGCCCTGCTGCAGGGAGCTCAAAATG
GAGGACGCGGCGCTCGGGAGAGCGGGCGGGTGAGTCACCCACACAAAGGAAAAGGGCCTTTCCGTCCTCA
GCCGTCGCTTCATGTGACTCCACGGAGTACCGGGCGCCGTCCAGGCACCTCGATTAGTTCTCGAGCTTTT
GGAGTACGTCGTCTTTAGGTTGGGGGGAGGGGTTTTATGCGATGGAGTTTCCCCACACTGAGTGGGTGGA
GACTGAAGTTAGGCCAGCTTGGCACTTGATGTAATTCTCCTTGGAATTTGCCCTTTTTGAGTTTGGATCT
TGGTTCATTCTCAAGCCTCAGACAGTGGTTCAAAGTTTTTTTCTTCCATTTCAGGTGTCGTGAGAAGGGC
GAATTCGACCCAAGTTTGTACAAAAAAGCAGGCTGGATCCAGGTGCCACCATGGTGAGCGAGCTGATTAA
GGAGAACATGCACATGAAGCTGTACATGGAGGGCACCGTGAACAACCACCACTTCAAGTGCACATCCGAG
GGCGAAGGCAAGCCCTACGAGGGCACCCAGACCATGAGAATCAAGGCGGTCGAGGGCGGCCCTCTCCCCT
TCGCCTTCGACATCCTGGCTACCAGCTTCATGTACGGCAGCAAAACCTTCATCAACCACACCCAGGGCAT
CCCCGACTTCTTTAAGCAGTCCTTCCCCGAGGGCTTCACATGGGAGAGAGTCACCACATACGAAGATGGG
GGCGTGCTGACCGCTACCCAGGACACCAGCCTCCAGGACGGCTGCCTCATCTACAACGTCAAGATCAGAG
GGGTGAACTTCCCATCCAACGGCCCTGTGATGCAGAAGAAAACACTCGGCTGGGAGGCCTCCACCGAGAC
ACTGTACCCCGCTGACGGCGGCCTGGAAGGCAGAGCCGACATGGCCCTGAAGCTCGTGGGCGGGGGCCAC
CTGATCTGCAACCTTAAGACCACATACAGATCCAAGAAACCCGCTAAGAACCTCAAGATGCCCGGCGTCT
ACTATGTGGACAGGAGACTGGAAAGAATCAAGGAGGCCGACAAAGAGACATACGTCGAGCAGCACGAGGT
GGCTGTGGCCAGATACTGCGACCTCCCTAGCAAACTGGGGCACAAACTTAATTGAGAATTCTACCACCCA
GCTTTCTTGTACAAAGTGGTACGTCTCAAGACCAGAGGTCTCTGCTTTAAGCGATACATTTTTCGTTATT
GCTCTTGAACATTTTTCGTTATTGCTCTTGAACATTTTTCGTTATTGCTCTTGAACATTTTTCGTTATTG
CTCTTGACAACCAGAAGAGACCTGTGCTTCACTCCTCAGGTGCAGGCTGCCTATCAGAAGGTGGTGGCTG
GTGTGGCCAATGCCCTGGCTCACAAATACCACTGAGATCTTTTTCCCTCTGCCAAAAATTATGGGGACAT
CATGAAGCCCCTTGAGCATCTGACTTCTGGCTAATAAAGGAAATTTATTTTCATTGCAATAGTGTGTTGG
AATTTTTTGTGTCTCTCACTCGGAAGGACATATGGGAGGGCAAATCATTTAAAACATCAGAATGAGTATT
TGGTTTAGAGTTTGGCAACATATGCCCATATGCTGGCTGCCATGAACAAAGGTTGGCTATAAAGAGGTCA
TCAGTATATGAAACAGCCCCCTGCTGTCCATTCCTTATTCCATAGAAAAGCCTTGACTTGAGGTTAGATT
TTTTTTATATTTTGTTTTGTGTTATTTTTTTCTTTAACATCCCTAAAATTTTCCTTACATGTTTTACTAG
CCAGATTTTTCCTCCTCTCCTGACTACTCCCAGTCATAGCTGTCCCTCTTCTCTTATGGAGATCCCGAGC
GGTGCGTTTTTATGCTTGTAGTATTGTATAATGTTTTTAAGATCCAAGCTTCTGACCTCTTCTCTTCCTC
CCACAGGGCCTCGAGACAATTGCATCGATGGTACCAGTGAAAGTCTGCAATGAATTCGAGTTGGCGCGCC
TGTCATTCTAAATCTCTCTTTCAGCCTAAAGCTTTTTCCCCGTATCCCCCCAGGTGTCTGCAGGCTCAAA
GAGCAGCGAGAAGCGTTCAGAGGAAAGCGATCCCGTGCCACCTTCCCCGTGCCCGGGCTGTCCCCGCACG
CTGCCGGCTCGGGGATGCGGGGGGAGCGCCGGACCGGAGCGGAGCCCCGGGCGGCTCGCTGCTGCCCCCT
AGCGGGGGAGGGACGTAATTACATCCCTGGGGGCTTTGGGAGGGGGCTGTCCCCGTGAGCTCCCAGGCGC
GCCTGTCATTCTAAATCTCTCTTTCAGCCTAAAGCTTTTTCCCCGTATCCCCCCAGGTGTCTGCAGGCTC
AAAGAGCAGCGAGAAGCGTTCAGAGGAAAGCGATCCCGTGCCACCTTCCCCGTGCCCGGGCTGTCCCCGC
ACGCTGCCGGCTCGGGGATGCGGGGGGAGCGCCGGACCGGAGCGGAGCCCCGGGCGGCTCGCTGCTGCCC
CCTAGCGGGGGAGGGACGTAATTACATCCCTGGGGGCTTTGGGGGGGGGCTGTCCCCGTGAGCTCCCAGG
CGCGCCAACTCGGTACCGTATCGATGTCGACGTTAACGCTAGTGATATCAACTTTGTATAGAAAAGTTGG
CTCCGAATTCGCCCTTGACAGCAGAGATCCAGTTTGGTTAATTAATTGGCTCCGGTGCCCGTCAGTGGGC
AGAGCGCACATCGCCCACAGTCCCCGAGAAGTTGTGGGGAGGGGTCGGCAATTGAACCGGTGCCTAGAGA
AGGTGGCGCGGGGTAAACTGGGAAAGTGATGTCGTGTACTGGCTCCGCCTTTTTCCCGAGGGTGGGGGAG
AACCGTATATAAGTGCAGTAGTCGCCGTGAACGTTCTTTTTCGCAACGGGTTTGCCGCCAGAACACAGGT
AAGTGCCGTGTGTGGTTCCCGCGGGCCTGGCCTCTTTACGGGTTATGGCCCTTGCGTGCCTTGAATTACT
TCCACCTGGCTGCAGTACGTGATTCTTGATCCCGAGCTTCGGGTTGGAAGTGGGTGGGAGAGTTCGAGGC
CTTGCGCTTAAGGAGCCCCTTCGCCTCGTGCTTGAGTTGAGGCCTGGCCTGGGCGCTGGGGCCGCCGCGT
GCGAATCTGGTGGCACCTTCGCGCCTGTCTCGCTGCTTTCGATAAGTCTCTAGCCATTTAAAATTTTTGA
TGACCTGCTGCGACGCTTTTTTTCTGGCAAGATAGTCTTGTAAATGCGGGCCAAGATCTGCACACTGGTA
TTTCGGTTTTTGGGGCCGCGGGCGGCGACGGGGCCCGTGCGTCCCAGCGCACATGTTCGGCGAGGCGGGG
CCTGCGAGCGCGGCCACCGAGAATCGGACGGGGGTAGTCTCAAGCTGGCCGGCCTGCTCTGGTGCCTGGC
CTCGCGCCGCCGTGTATCGCCCCGCCCTGGGCGGCAAGGCTGGCCCGGTCGGCACCAGTTGCGTGAGCGG
AAAGATGGCCGCTTCCCGGCCCTGCTGCAGGGAGCTCAAAATGGAGGACGCGGCGCTCGGGAGAGCGGGC
GGGTGAGTCACCCACACAAAGGAAAAGGGCCTTTCCGTCCTCAGCCGTCGCTTCATGTGACTCCACGGAG
TACCGGGCGCCGTCCAGGCACCTCGATTAGTTCTCGAGCTTTTGGAGTACGTCGTCTTTAGGTTGGGGGG
AGGGGTTTTATGCGATGGAGTTTCCCCACACTGAGTGGGTGGAGACTGAAGTTAGGCCAGCTTGGCACTT
GATGTAATTCTCCTTGGAATTTGCCCTTTTTGAGTTTGGATCTTGGTTCATTCTCAAGCCTCAGACAGTG
GTTCAAAGTTTTTTTCTTCCATTTCAGGTGTCGTGAGAAGGGCGAATTCGACCCAAGTTTGTACAAAAAA
GCAGGCTCGCCACCATGGTGAGCAAGGGCGAGGAGCTGTTCACCGGGGTGGTGCCCATCCTGGTCGAGCT
GGACGGCGACGTAAACGGCCACAAGTTCAGCGTGAGGGGCGAGGGCGAGGGCGATGCCACCAACGGCAAG
CTGACCCTGAAGTTCATCTGCACCACCGGCAAGCTGCCCGTGCCCTGGCCCACCCTCGTGACCACCCTGA
GCCACGGCGTGCAGTGCTTCGCCCGCTACCCCGACCACATGAAGCAGCACGACTTCTTCAAGTCCGCCAT
GCCCGAAGGCTACGTCCAGGAGCGCACCATCTTCTTCAAGGACGACGGCACCTACAAGACCCGCGCCGAG
GTGAAGTTCGAGGGCGACACCCTAGTGAACCGCATCGAGCTGAAGGGCGTCGACTTCAAGGAGGACGGCA
ACATCCTGGGGCACAAGCTGGAGTACAACTTCAACAGCCACAACATCTATATCATGGCCGTCAAGCAGAA
GAACGGCATCAAGGTGAACTTCAAGATCCGCCACAACGTGGAGGACGGCAGCGTGCAGCTCGCCGACCAC
TACCAGCAGAACACCCCCATCGGCGACGGCCCCGTGCTGCTGCCCGACAGCCACTACCTGAGCACCCAGT
CCGTGCTGAGCAAAGACCCCAACGAGAAGCGCGATCACATGGTCCTGCTGGAGTTCCGCACCGCCGCCGG
GATCACTCTCGGCATGGACGAGCTGTACAAGTAATACCACCCAGCTTTCTTGTACAAAGTGGTACGCGTG
AATTCACTCCTCAGGTGCAGGCTGCCTATCAGAAGGTGGTGGCTGGTGTGGCCAATGCCCTGGCTCACAA
ATACCACTGAGATCTTTTTCCCTCTGCCAAAAATTATGGGGACATCATGAAGCCCCTTGAGCATCTGACT
TCTGGCTAATAAAGGAAATTTATTTTCATTGCAATAGTGTGTTGGAATTTTTTGTGTCTCTCACTCGGAA
GGACATATGGGAGGGCAAATCATTTAAAACATCAGAATGAGTATTTGGTTTAGAGTTTGGCAACATATGC
CCATATGCTGGCTGCCATGAACAAAGGTTGGCTATAAAGAGGTCATCAGTATATGAAACAGCCCCCTGCT
GTCCATTCCTTATTCCATAGAAAAGCCTTGACTTGAGGTTAGATTTTTTTTATATTTTGTTTTGTGTTAT
TTTTTTCTTTAACATCCCTAAAATTTTCCTTACATGTTTTACTAGCCAGATTTTTCCTCCTCTCCTGACT
ACTCCCAGTCATAGCTGTCCCTCTTCTCTTATGGAGATCCCTCGACCTGCAGCCCAAGCTTGGCGTAATC
ATGGTCATAGCTGTTTCCTGTGTGAAATTGTTATCCGCTCACAATTCCACACAACATACGAGCCGGAAGC
ATAAAGTGTAAAGCCTGGGGTGCCTAATGAGTGAGCTAACTCACATTAATTGCGTTGCGCTCACTGCCCG
CTTTCCAGTCGGGAAACCTGTCGTGCCAGCGGATCGACAGTACTAAGCTTGGTCTAATACCCAATCTCTC
GTCTTATCCAGATGTTTTATACGCCTCTGGCCCGTGTCTCAAAATCTCTGATGTTACATTGCACAAGATA
AAATAATATCATCATGAACAATAAAACTGTCTGCTTACATAAACAGTAATACAAGGGGTGTTATGAGCCA
TATTCAACGGGAAACGTCGAGGCCGCGATTAAATTCCAACATGGATGCTGATTTATATGGGTATAAATGG
GCTCGCGATAATGTCGGGCAATCAGGTGCGACAATCTATCGCTTGTATGGGAAGCCCGATGCGCCAGAGT
TGTTTCTGAAACATGGCAAAGGTAGCGTTGCCAATGATGTTACAGATGAGATGGTCAGACTAAACTGGCT
GACGGAATTTATGCCTCTTCCGACCATCAAGCATTTTATCCGTACTCCTGATGATGCATGGTTACTCACC
ACTGCGATCCCCGGAAAAACAGCATTCCAGGTATTAGAAGAATATCCTGATTCAGGTGAAAATATTGTTG
ATGCGCTGGCAGTGTTCCTGCGCCGGTTGCATTCGATTCCTGTTTGTAATTGTCCTTTTAACAGCGATCG
CGTATTTCGTCTCGCTCAGGCGCAATCACGAATGAATAACGGTTTGGTTGATGCGAGTGATTTTGATGAC
GAGCGTAATGGCTGGCCTGTTGAACAAGTCTGGAAAGAAATGCATAAACTTTTGCCATTCTCACCGGATT
CAGTCGTCACTCATGGTGATTTCTCACTTGATAACCTTATTTTTGACGAGGGGAAATTAATAGGTTGTAT
TGATGTTGGACGAGTCGGAATCGCAGACCGATACCAGGATCTTGCCATCCTATGGAACTGCCTCGGTGAG
TTTTCTCCTTCATTACAGAAACGGCTTTTTCAAAAATATGGTATTGATAATCCTGATATGAATAAATTGC
AGTTTCATTTGATGCTCGATGAGTTTTTCTAATCAGAATTGGTTAATTGGTTGTAACACTGGCAGAGCAT
TACGCTGACTTGACGGGACGGCGCAAGCTCATGACCAAAATCCCTTAACGTGAGTTACGCGTCGTTCCAC
TGAGCGTCAGAGGTATCACTAGTATTACAGAGGTAAGTTATAACAGTCGCCTAACCC
Features (pLannotate 1.2.2; 28 found; start..end, strand, type, name):
     87..675     -  rep_origin     ori: high-copy-number ColE1/pMB1/pBR322/pUC origin of replication
    846..1706    -  CDS            AmpR: β-lactamase; bla; confers resistance to ampicillin, carbenicillin, and related antibiotics
   1707..1778    -  promoter       AmpR promoter: bla
   1857..2456    +  CDS            PuroR: puromycin N-acetyltransferase; pac from Streptomyces alboniger; confers resistance to puromycin
   2461..2541    +  CDS            HBB (fragment): HBB_PONPY - Experimental evidence at transcript level: Swiss-Prot protein existence level 2. Involved in oxygen transport from the lung to the various peripheral tissues. From Pongo pygmaeus (Bornean orangutan).
   2612..2667    +  polyA_signal   β-globin poly(A) signal: rabbit β-globin polyadenylation signal (Gil and Proudfoot, 1987)
   3646..3666    +  protein_bind   attB4: mutant version of attB; core recombination site for the Gateway® BP reaction BP Clonase™
   3734..3945    +  promoter       EF-1α core promoter: core promoter for human elongation factor EF-1α
   3946..4884    +  intron         EF-1α intron A: intron upstream of the start codon of human EF-1α
   4911..4931    +  protein_bind   attB1: mutant version of attB; core recombination site for the Gateway® BP reaction BP Clonase™
   4951..5646    +  CDS            mKate2: mKate2 is a basic (constitutively fluorescent) red fluorescent protein published in 2009, derived from Entacmaea quadricolor. It is reported to be a rapidly-maturing monomer with moderate acid sensitivity.
   5666..5690    -  protein_bind   attB2: mutant version of attB; recombination site for the Gateway® BP reaction BP Clonase™
   5838..5912    +  CDS            HBB (fragment): HBB_PONPY - Experimental evidence at transcript level: Swiss-Prot protein existence level 2. Involved in oxygen transport from the lung to the various peripheral tissues. From Pongo pygmaeus (Bornean orangutan).
   5983..6038    +  polyA_signal   β-globin poly(A) signal: rabbit β-globin polyadenylation signal (Gil and Proudfoot, 1987)
   6422..6447    +  misc_feature   SA: splice acceptor site
   7119..7139    +  protein_bind   attB4: mutant version of attB; core recombination site for the Gateway® BP reaction BP Clonase™
   7207..7418    +  promoter       EF-1α core promoter: core promoter for human elongation factor EF-1α
   7419..8357    +  intron         EF-1α intron A: intron upstream of the start codon of human EF-1α
   8384..8404    +  protein_bind   attB1: mutant version of attB; core recombination site for the Gateway® BP reaction BP Clonase™
   8415..9131    +  CDS            EBFP2: EBFP2 is a basic (constitutively fluorescent) blue fluorescent protein published in 2007, derived from Aequorea victoria. It is reported to be a rapidly-maturing monomer with moderate acid sensitivity.
   9139..9163    -  protein_bind   attB2: mutant version of attB; recombination site for the Gateway® BP reaction BP Clonase™
   9167..9247    +  CDS            HBB (fragment): HBB_PONPY - Experimental evidence at transcript level: Swiss-Prot protein existence level 2. Involved in oxygen transport from the lung to the various peripheral tissues. From Pongo pygmaeus (Bornean orangutan).
   9318..9373    +  polyA_signal   β-globin poly(A) signal: rabbit β-globin polyadenylation signal (Gil and Proudfoot, 1987)
   9756..9778    -  protein_bind   lac operator (fragment): The lac repressor binds to the lac operator to inhibit transcription in E. coli. This inhibition can be relieved by adding lactose or isopropyl-β-D-thiogalactopyranoside (IPTG). lac repressor encoded by lacI
   9782..9812    -  promoter       lac promoter: promoter for the E. coli lac operon
   9827..9848    -  protein_bind   CAP binding site: CAP binding activates transcription in the presence of cAMP. E. coli catabolite activator protein
   9861..9900    -  CDS            lacI (fragment): lac repressor; lacI; The lac repressor binds to the lac operator to inhibit transcription in E. coli. This inhibition can be relieved by adding lactose or isopropyl-β-D-thiogalactopyranoside (IPTG).
  10073..10882   +  CDS            KanR: aminoglycoside phosphotransferase; aph(3')-Ia; confers resistance to kanamycin in bacteria or G418 (Geneticin®) in eukaryotes
