[The description below was written by a language model from this plasmid's Addgene catalogue record and pLannotate feature annotations shown in this document.]
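Description:
LSB-hsa-miR-335-5p is a mammalian expression plasmid built on the Low Sensor Backbone (LSB) and used in synthetic biology as a fluorescent sensor of microRNA activity. It is about 11 kb and is propagated in E. coli from a high-copy ColE1/pUC-type origin. It carries both a β-lactamase gene and an aph(3')-Ia kanamycin resistance gene, in line with the dual ampicillin/kanamycin selection listed in the record. A puromycin N-acetyltransferase coding sequence followed by a rabbit β-globin poly(A) signal is also present for selection in mammalian cells. No promoter is annotated immediately upstream of it.

The payload consists of two parallel transcription units, each driven by the human EF-1α core promoter with its intron A and terminated by a rabbit β-globin polyadenylation signal. One unit encodes the red fluorescent protein mKate2 and the other encodes the blue protein EBFP2. Gateway attB4, attB1 and attB2 scars flank the promoters and coding sequences, reflecting modular assembly. According to the record, a target site for human miR-335-5p sits in the 3' UTR of the mKate2 transcript. It is not annotated in the feature table, but the unannotated stretch between mKate2 and its poly(A) region is where it would be expected. When miR-335-5p is active in a transfected cell, mKate2 expression is repressed, while EBFP2 is unaffected and serves as an internal reference for plasmid dose and expression. The mKate2-to-EBFP2 ratio therefore reports miRNA activity.

The depositor notes that the repeated poly(A) elements make the plasmid inherently unstable. The depositor also reports small insertions flanking the puromycin coding region in the physical plasmid that are absent from the deposited sequence, and states that these do not impair selection.
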