Addgene plasmid #103447: LSB-hsa-miR-335-5p
Purpose: Used to sense miRNA activity using fluorescence based tools. hsa-miR-335-5p target in 3' UTR of of mKate. miRNA activity can be measured by the repression of mKate2 relative to EBFP2 fluorescent proteins . Plasmid is inherently unstable; please see Depositor Comments
Depositing lab: Ron Weiss. Depositing organization: Massachusetts Institute of Technology. Publication: A mixed antagonistic/synergistic miRNA repression model enables accurate predictions of multi-input miRNA sensor activity. Gam JJ, Babb J, Weiss R. Nat Commun. 2018 Jun 22;9(1):2430. doi: 10.1038/s41467-018-04575-0. PubMed 29934631.
Backbone
  Vector backbone: Low Sensor Backbone (LSB)
  Vector type: Mammalian Expression, Synthetic Biology
Growth in bacteria
  Bacterial resistance: Ampicillin and Kanamycin, 100 & 50 μg/mL
  Growth temperature: 30°C
  Growth strain: NEB Stable
  Copy number: High Copy
Gene/Insert
  Gene/Insert name: hsa-miR-335-5p target
  Species: H. sapiens (human)
  Entrez Gene: MIR335 (a.k.a. MIRN335, hsa-mir-335, miRNA335, mir-335)
  Promoter: EF-1a
  Cloning method: Gibson Cloning
Terms and licenses: Academic/Nonprofit Terms; Industry Terms: Not Available to Industry
Depositor comments: Please note that this plasmid is inherently unstable due to a repeating poly A element. We recommend performing a diagnostic digest on multiple colonies upon receipt. The depositors would like to note the presence of several discrepancies between the depositor sequence and physical plasmid sequence. In particular, the sequences upstream and downstream of the puromycin coding region have 10 bp insertions which do not affect the ability to perform puromycin selection. The sequences for those regions within the physical plasmids are as follows: Upstream of Puro: GAATTCGACCGCCTGTCTCAAGGTGCCACC; Downstream of Puro: GCTTTGAGACTACGCGTGAATTCACTCCTC.
How to cite: LSB-hsa-miR-335-5p was a gift from Ron Weiss (Addgene plasmid # 103447)
