>Addgene plasmid #103447 | LSB-hsa-miR-335-5p | depositor partial sequence | sequence record 195944 | hsa-miR-335-5p target
ACATTTTTCGTTATTGCTCTTGA
