>Addgene plasmid #103447 | LSB-hsa-miR-335-5p | addgene partial sequence | sequence record 266949 | mKate2-F 5'-ACCCGCTAAGAACCTCAAGA-3'
ATCAAGGAGGCCGACAAAGAGACATACGTCGAGCAGCACGAGGTGGCTGTGGCCAGATACTGCGACCTCC
CTAGCAAACTGGGGCACAAACTTAATTGAGAATTCTACCACCCAGCTTTCTTGTACAAAGTGGTACGTCT
CAAGACCAGAGGTCTCTGCTTTAAGCGATACATTTTTCGTTATTGCTCTTGAACATTTTTCGTTATTGCT
CTTGAACATTTTTCGTTATTGCTCTTGAACATTTTTCGTTATTGCTCTTGACAACCAGAAGAGACCTGTG
CTTCACTCCTCAGGTGCAGGCTGCCTATCAGAAGGTGGTGGCTGGTGTGGCCAATGCCCTGGCTCACAAA
TACCACTGAGATCTTTTTCCCTCTGCCAAAAATTATGGGGACATCATGAAGCCCCTTGAGCATCTGACTT
CTGGCTAATAAAGGAAATTTATTTTCATTGCAATAGTGTGTTGGAATTTTTTGTGTCTCTCACTCGGAAG
GACATATGGGAGGGCAAATCATTTAAAACATCAGAATGAGTATTTGGTTTAGAGTTTGGCAACATATGCC
CATATGCTGGCTGCCATGAACAAAGGTTGGCTATAAAGAGGTCATCAGTATATGAAACAGCCCCCTGCTG
TCCATTCCTTATTCCATAGAAAAGCCTTGACTTGAGG
